>Addgene plasmid #172711 | pX458_miR-290-295KO-gRNA3 | depositor full sequence | sequence record 335196 | pX458_miR-290-295KO-gRNA3 sequence 9291 bps
GAGGGCCTATTTCCCATGATTCCTTCATATTTGCATATACGATACAAGGCTGTTAGAGAGATAATTGGAA
TTAATTTGACTGTAAACACAAAGATATTAGTACAAAATACGTGACGTAGAAAGTAATAATTTCTTGGGTA
GTTTGCAGTTTTAAAATTATGTTTTAAAATGGACTATCATATGCTTACCGTAACTTGAAAGTATTTCGAT
TTCTTGGCTTTATATATCTTGTGGAAAGGACGAAACACCGGGTCTACATAATTTCAAGGGGTTTTAGAGC
TAGAAATAGCAAGTTAAAATAAGGCTAGTCCGTTATCAACTTGAAAAAGTGGCACCGAGTCGGTGCTTTT
TTGTTTTAGAGCTAGAAATAGCAAGTTAAAATAAGGCTAGTCCGTTTTTAGCGCGTGCGCCAATTCTGCA
GACAAATGGCTCTAGAGGTACCCGTTACATAACTTACGGTAAATGGCCCGCCTGGCTGACCGCCCAACGA
CCCCCGCCCATTGACGTCAATAGTAACGCCAATAGGGACTTTCCATTGACGTCAATGGGTGGAGTATTTA
CGGTAAACTGCCCACTTGGCAGTACATCAAGTGTATCATATGCCAAGTACGCCCCCTATTGACGTCAATG
ACGGTAAATGGCCCGCCTGGCATTGTGCCCAGTACATGACCTTATGGGACTTTCCTACTTGGCAGTACAT
CTACGTATTAGTCATCGCTATTACCATGGTCGAGGTGAGCCCCACGTTCTGCTTCACTCTCCCCATCTCC
CCCCCCTCCCCACCCCCAATTTTGTATTTATTTATTTTTTAATTATTTTGTGCAGCGATGGGGGCGGGGG
GGGGGGGGGGGCGCGCGCCGGGGGGGGGGGGGGGGGGGGGGGGGGGGGGGGGGGCGAGGCGGAGAGGTGC
GGCGGCAGCCAATCAGAGCGGCGCGCTCCGAAAGTTTCCTTTTATGGCGAGGCGGCGGCGGCGGCGGCCC
TATAAAAAGCGAAGCGCGCGGCGGGCGGGAGTCGCTGCGCGCTGCCTTCGCCCCGTGCCCCGCTCCGCCG
CCGCCTCGCGCCGCCCGCCCCGGCTCTGACTGACCGCGTTACTCCCACAGGTGAGCGGGCGGGACGGCCC
TTCTCCTCCGGGCTGTAATTAGCTGAGCAAGAGGTAAGGGTTTAAGGGATGGTTGGTTGGTGGGGTATTA
ATGTTTAATTACCTGGAGCACCTGCCTGAAATCACTTTTTTTCAGGTTGGACCGGTGCCACCATGGACTA
TAAGGACCACGACGGAGACTACAAGGATCATGATATTGATTACAAAGACGATGACGATAAGATGGCCCCA
AAGAAGAAGCGGAAGGTCGGTATCCACGGAGTCCCAGCAGCCGACAAGAAGTACAGCATCGGCCTGGACA
TCGGCACCAACTCTGTGGGCTGGGCCGTGATCACCGACGAGTACAAGGTGCCCAGCAAGAAATTCAAGGT
GCTGGGCAACACCGACCGGCACAGCATCAAGAAGAACCTGATCGGAGCCCTGCTGTTCGACAGCGGCGAA
ACAGCCGAGGCCACCCGGCTGAAGAGAACCGCCAGAAGAAGATACACCAGACGGAAGAACCGGATCTGCT
ATCTGCAAGAGATCTTCAGCAACGAGATGGCCAAGGTGGACGACAGCTTCTTCCACAGACTGGAAGAGTC
CTTCCTGGTGGAAGAGGATAAGAAGCACGAGCGGCACCCCATCTTCGGCAACATCGTGGACGAGGTGGCC
TACCACGAGAAGTACCCCACCATCTACCACCTGAGAAAGAAACTGGTGGACAGCACCGACAAGGCCGACC
TGCGGCTGATCTATCTGGCCCTGGCCCACATGATCAAGTTCCGGGGCCACTTCCTGATCGAGGGCGACCT
GAACCCCGACAACAGCGACGTGGACAAGCTGTTCATCCAGCTGGTGCAGACCTACAACCAGCTGTTCGAG
GAAAACCCCATCAACGCCAGCGGCGTGGACGCCAAGGCCATCCTGTCTGCCAGACTGAGCAAGAGCAGAC
GGCTGGAAAATCTGATCGCCCAGCTGCCCGGCGAGAAGAAGAATGGCCTGTTCGGAAACCTGATTGCCCT
GAGCCTGGGCCTGACCCCCAACTTCAAGAGCAACTTCGACCTGGCCGAGGATGCCAAACTGCAGCTGAGC
AAGGACACCTACGACGACGACCTGGACAACCTGCTGGCCCAGATCGGCGACCAGTACGCCGACCTGTTTC
TGGCCGCCAAGAACCTGTCCGACGCCATCCTGCTGAGCGACATCCTGAGAGTGAACACCGAGATCACCAA
GGCCCCCCTGAGCGCCTCTATGATCAAGAGATACGACGAGCACCACCAGGACCTGACCCTGCTGAAAGCT
CTCGTGCGGCAGCAGCTGCCTGAGAAGTACAAAGAGATTTTCTTCGACCAGAGCAAGAACGGCTACGCCG
GCTACATTGACGGCGGAGCCAGCCAGGAAGAGTTCTACAAGTTCATCAAGCCCATCCTGGAAAAGATGGA
CGGCACCGAGGAACTGCTCGTGAAGCTGAACAGAGAGGACCTGCTGCGGAAGCAGCGGACCTTCGACAAC
GGCAGCATCCCCCACCAGATCCACCTGGGAGAGCTGCACGCCATTCTGCGGCGGCAGGAAGATTTTTACC
CATTCCTGAAGGACAACCGGGAAAAGATCGAGAAGATCCTGACCTTCCGCATCCCCTACTACGTGGGCCC
TCTGGCCAGGGGAAACAGCAGATTCGCCTGGATGACCAGAAAGAGCGAGGAAACCATCACCCCCTGGAAC
TTCGAGGAAGTGGTGGACAAGGGCGCTTCCGCCCAGAGCTTCATCGAGCGGATGACCAACTTCGATAAGA
ACCTGCCCAACGAGAAGGTGCTGCCCAAGCACAGCCTGCTGTACGAGTACTTCACCGTGTATAACGAGCT
GACCAAAGTGAAATACGTGACCGAGGGAATGAGAAAGCCCGCCTTCCTGAGCGGCGAGCAGAAAAAGGCC
ATCGTGGACCTGCTGTTCAAGACCAACCGGAAAGTGACCGTGAAGCAGCTGAAAGAGGACTACTTCAAGA
AAATCGAGTGCTTCGACTCCGTGGAAATCTCCGGCGTGGAAGATCGGTTCAACGCCTCCCTGGGCACATA
CCACGATCTGCTGAAAATTATCAAGGACAAGGACTTCCTGGACAATGAGGAAAACGAGGACATTCTGGAA
GATATCGTGCTGACCCTGACACTGTTTGAGGACAGAGAGATGATCGAGGAACGGCTGAAAACCTATGCCC
ACCTGTTCGACGACAAAGTGATGAAGCAGCTGAAGCGGCGGAGATACACCGGCTGGGGCAGGCTGAGCCG
GAAGCTGATCAACGGCATCCGGGACAAGCAGTCCGGCAAGACAATCCTGGATTTCCTGAAGTCCGACGGC
TTCGCCAACAGAAACTTCATGCAGCTGATCCACGACGACAGCCTGACCTTTAAAGAGGACATCCAGAAAG
CCCAGGTGTCCGGCCAGGGCGATAGCCTGCACGAGCACATTGCCAATCTGGCCGGCAGCCCCGCCATTAA
GAAGGGCATCCTGCAGACAGTGAAGGTGGTGGACGAGCTCGTGAAAGTGATGGGCCGGCACAAGCCCGAG
AACATCGTGATCGAAATGGCCAGAGAGAACCAGACCACCCAGAAGGGACAGAAGAACAGCCGCGAGAGAA
TGAAGCGGATCGAAGAGGGCATCAAAGAGCTGGGCAGCCAGATCCTGAAAGAACACCCCGTGGAAAACAC
CCAGCTGCAGAACGAGAAGCTGTACCTGTACTACCTGCAGAATGGGCGGGATATGTACGTGGACCAGGAA
CTGGACATCAACCGGCTGTCCGACTACGATGTGGACCATATCGTGCCTCAGAGCTTTCTGAAGGACGACT
CCATCGACAACAAGGTGCTGACCAGAAGCGACAAGAACCGGGGCAAGAGCGACAACGTGCCCTCCGAAGA
GGTCGTGAAGAAGATGAAGAACTACTGGCGGCAGCTGCTGAACGCCAAGCTGATTACCCAGAGAAAGTTC
GACAATCTGACCAAGGCCGAGAGAGGCGGCCTGAGCGAACTGGATAAGGCCGGCTTCATCAAGAGACAGC
TGGTGGAAACCCGGCAGATCACAAAGCACGTGGCACAGATCCTGGACTCCCGGATGAACACTAAGTACGA
CGAGAATGACAAGCTGATCCGGGAAGTGAAAGTGATCACCCTGAAGTCCAAGCTGGTGTCCGATTTCCGG
AAGGATTTCCAGTTTTACAAAGTGCGCGAGATCAACAACTACCACCACGCCCACGACGCCTACCTGAACG
CCGTCGTGGGAACCGCCCTGATCAAAAAGTACCCTAAGCTGGAAAGCGAGTTCGTGTACGGCGACTACAA
GGTGTACGACGTGCGGAAGATGATCGCCAAGAGCGAGCAGGAAATCGGCAAGGCTACCGCCAAGTACTTC
TTCTACAGCAACATCATGAACTTTTTCAAGACCGAGATTACCCTGGCCAACGGCGAGATCCGGAAGCGGC
CTCTGATCGAGACAAACGGCGAAACCGGGGAGATCGTGTGGGATAAGGGCCGGGATTTTGCCACCGTGCG
GAAAGTGCTGAGCATGCCCCAAGTGAATATCGTGAAAAAGACCGAGGTGCAGACAGGCGGCTTCAGCAAA
GAGTCTATCCTGCCCAAGAGGAACAGCGATAAGCTGATCGCCAGAAAGAAGGACTGGGACCCTAAGAAGT
ACGGCGGCTTCGACAGCCCCACCGTGGCCTATTCTGTGCTGGTGGTGGCCAAAGTGGAAAAGGGCAAGTC
CAAGAAACTGAAGAGTGTGAAAGAGCTGCTGGGGATCACCATCATGGAAAGAAGCAGCTTCGAGAAGAAT
CCCATCGACTTTCTGGAAGCCAAGGGCTACAAAGAAGTGAAAAAGGACCTGATCATCAAGCTGCCTAAGT
ACTCCCTGTTCGAGCTGGAAAACGGCCGGAAGAGAATGCTGGCCTCTGCCGGCGAACTGCAGAAGGGAAA
CGAACTGGCCCTGCCCTCCAAATATGTGAACTTCCTGTACCTGGCCAGCCACTATGAGAAGCTGAAGGGC
TCCCCCGAGGATAATGAGCAGAAACAGCTGTTTGTGGAACAGCACAAGCACTACCTGGACGAGATCATCG
AGCAGATCAGCGAGTTCTCCAAGAGAGTGATCCTGGCCGACGCTAATCTGGACAAAGTGCTGTCCGCCTA
CAACAAGCACCGGGATAAGCCCATCAGAGAGCAGGCCGAGAATATCATCCACCTGTTTACCCTGACCAAT
CTGGGAGCCCCTGCCGCCTTCAAGTACTTTGACACCACCATCGACCGGAAGAGGTACACCAGCACCAAAG
AGGTGCTGGACGCCACCCTGATCCACCAGAGCATCACCGGCCTGTACGAGACACGGATCGACCTGTCTCA
GCTGGGAGGCGACAAAAGGCCGGCGGCCACGAAAAAGGCCGGCCAGGCAAAAAAGAAAAAGGAATTCGGC
AGTGGAGAGGGCAGAGGAAGTCTGCTAACATGCGGTGACGTCGAGGAGAATCCTGGCCCAGTGAGCAAGG
GCGAGGAGCTGTTCACCGGGGTGGTGCCCATCCTGGTCGAGCTGGACGGCGACGTAAACGGCCACAAGTT
CAGCGTGTCCGGCGAGGGCGAGGGCGATGCCACCTACGGCAAGCTGACCCTGAAGTTCATCTGCACCACC
GGCAAGCTGCCCGTGCCCTGGCCCACCCTCGTGACCACCCTGACCTACGGCGTGCAGTGCTTCAGCCGCT
ACCCCGACCACATGAAGCAGCACGACTTCTTCAAGTCCGCCATGCCCGAAGGCTACGTCCAGGAGCGCAC
CATCTTCTTCAAGGACGACGGCAACTACAAGACCCGCGCCGAGGTGAAGTTCGAGGGCGACACCCTGGTG
AACCGCATCGAGCTGAAGGGCATCGACTTCAAGGAGGACGGCAACATCCTGGGGCACAAGCTGGAGTACA
ACTACAACAGCCACAACGTCTATATCATGGCCGACAAGCAGAAGAACGGCATCAAGGTGAACTTCAAGAT
CCGCCACAACATCGAGGACGGCAGCGTGCAGCTCGCCGACCACTACCAGCAGAACACCCCCATCGGCGAC
GGCCCCGTGCTGCTGCCCGACAACCACTACCTGAGCACCCAGTCCGCCCTGAGCAAAGACCCCAACGAGA
AGCGCGATCACATGGTCCTGCTGGAGTTCGTGACCGCCGCCGGGATCACTCTCGGCATGGACGAGCTGTA
CAAGGAATTCTAACTAGAGCTCGCTGATCAGCCTCGACTGTGCCTTCTAGTTGCCAGCCATCTGTTGTTT
GCCCCTCCCCCGTGCCTTCCTTGACCCTGGAAGGTGCCACTCCCACTGTCCTTTCCTAATAAAATGAGGA
AATTGCATCGCATTGTCTGAGTAGGTGTCATTCTATTCTGGGGGGTGGGGTGGGGCAGGACAGCAAGGGG
GAGGATTGGGAAGAGAATAGCAGGCATGCTGGGGAGCGGCCGCAGGAACCCCTAGTGATGGAGTTGGCCA
CTCCCTCTCTGCGCGCTCGCTCGCTCACTGAGGCCGGGCGACCAAAGGTCGCCCGACGCCCGGGCTTTGC
CCGGGCGGCCTCAGTGAGCGAGCGAGCGCGCAGCTGCCTGCAGGGGCGCCTGATGCGGTATTTTCTCCTT
ACGCATCTGTGCGGTATTTCACACCGCATA
[95 nt withheld, positions 6751-6845]
T
[46 nt withheld, positions 6847-6892]
C
[141 nt withheld, positions 6894-7034]
CCTTTGACGTTGGAGTCCACGTTCTTT
[37 nt withheld, positions 7062-7098]
ACTCTATCTCGGGCTATTCTTTTGATTTATAAGGGATTTTGCCGATTTCGGTCTATTGGTTAAAAAATGA
GCTGATTTAACAAAAATTTAACGCGAATTTTAACAAAATATTAACGTTTACAATTTTATGGTGCACTCTC
AGTACAATCTGCTCTGATGCCGCATAGTTAAGCCAGCCCCGACACCCGCCAACACCCGCTGACGCGCCCT
GACGGGCTTGTCTGCTCCCGGCATCCGCTTACAGACAAGCTGTGACCGTCTCCGGGAGCTGCATGTGTCA
GAGGTTTTCACCGTCATCACCGAAACGCGCGAGACGAAAGGGCCTCGTGATACGCCTATTTTTATAGGTT
AATGTCATGATAATAATGGTTTCTTAGACGTCAGGTGGCACTTTTCGGGGAAATGTGCGCGGAACCCCTA
TTTGTTTATTTTTCTAAATACATTCAAATATGTATCCGCTCATGAGACAATAACCCTGATAAATGCTTCA
ATAATATTGAAAAAGGAAGAGTATGAGTATTCAACATTTCCGTGTCGCCCTTATTCCCTTTTTTGCGGCA
TTTTGCCTTCCTGTTTTTGCTCACCCAGAAACGCTGGTGAAAGTAAAAGATGCTGAAGATCAGTTGGGTG
CACGAGTGGGTTACATCGAACTGGATCTCAACAGCGGTAAGATCCTTGAGAGTTTTCGCCCCGAAGAACG
TTTTCCAATGATGAGCACTTTTAAAGTTCTGCTATGTGGCGCGGTATTATCCCGTATTGACGCCGGGCAA
GAGCAACTCGGTCGCCGCATACACTATTCTCAGAATGACTTGGTTGAGTACTCACCAGTCACAGAAAAGC
ATCTTACGGATGGCATGACAGTAAGAGAATTATGCAGTGCTGCCATAACCATGAGTGATAACACTGCGGC
CAACTTACTTCTGACAACGATCGGAGGACCGAAGGAGCTAACCGCTTTTTTGCACAACATGGGGGATCAT
GTAACTCGCCTTGATCGTTGGGAACCGGAGCTGAATGAAGCCATACCAAACGACGAGCGTGACACCACGA
TGCCTGTAGCAATGGCAACAACGTTGCGCAAACTATTAACTGGCGAACTACTTACTCTAGCTTCCCGGCA
ACAATTAATAGACTGGATGGAGGCGGATAAAGTTGCAGGACCACTTCTGCGCTCGGCCCTTCCGGCTGGC
TGGTTTATTGCTGATAAATCTGGAGCCGGTGAGCGTGGAAGCCGCGGTATCATTGCAGCACTGGGGCCAG
ATGGTAAGCCCTCCCGTATCGTAGTTATCTACACGACGGGGAGTCAGGCAACTATGGATGAACGAAATAG
ACAGATCGCTGAGATAGGTGCCTCACTGATTAAGCATTGGTAACTGTCAGACCAAGTTTACTCATATATA
CTTTAGATTGATTTAAAACTTCATTTTTAATTTAAAAGGATCTAGGTGAAGATCCTTTTTGATAATCTCA
TGACCAAAATCCCTTAACGTGAGTTTTCGTTCCACTGAGCGTCAGACCCCGTAGAAAAGATCAAAGGATC
TTCTTGAGATCCTTTTTTTCTGCGCGTAATCTGCTGCTTGCAAACAAAAAAACCACCGCTACCAGCGGTG
GTTTGTTTGCCGGATCAAGAGCTACCAACTCTTTTTCCGAAGGTAACTGGCTTCAGCAGAGCGCAGATAC
CAAATACTGTTCTTCTAGTGTAGCCGTAGTTAGGCCACCACTTCAAGAACTCTGTAGCACCGCCTACATA
CCTCGCTCTGCTAATCCTGTTACCAGTGGCTGCTGCCAGTGGCGATAAGTCGTGTCTTACCGGGTTGGAC
TCAAGACGATAGTTACCGGATAAGGCGCAGCGGTCGGGCTGAACGGGGGGTTCGTGCACACAGCCCAGCT
TGGAGCGAACGACCTACACCGAACTGAGATACCTACAGCGTGAGCTATGAGAAAGCGCCACGCTTCCCGA
AGGGAGAAAGGCGGACAGGTATCCGGTAAGCGGCAGGGTCGGAACAGGAGAGCGCACGAGGGAGCTTCCA
GGGGGAAACGCCTGGTATCTTTATAGTCCTGTCGGGTTTCGCCACCTCTGACTTGAGCGTCGATTTTTGT
GATGCTCGTCAGGGGGGCGGAGCCTATGGAAAAACGCCAGCAACGCGGCCTTTTTACGGTTCCTGGCCTT
TTGCTGGCCTTTTGCTCACATGT
Features (pLannotate 1.2.2; 19 found; start..end, strand, type, name):
      1..241     +  promoter       U6 promoter: RNA polymerase III promoter for human U6 snRNA
    271..346     +  misc_RNA       gRNA scaffold: guide RNA scaffold for the Streptococcus pyogenes CRISPR/Cas9 system
    353..396     +  misc_RNA       gRNA scaffold (fragment): guide RNA scaffold for the Streptococcus pyogenes CRISPR/Cas9 system
    443..728     +  enhancer       CMV enhancer: human cytomegalovirus immediate early enhancer; contains an 18-bp deletion relative to the standard CMV enhancer
    730..1007    +  promoter       chicken β-actin promoter: No description available
   1008..1235    +  intron         hybrid intron: hybrid between chicken β-actin (CBA) and minute virus of mice (MMV) introns (Gray et al., 2011)
   1373..2974    +  CDS            Cas9(N): N-terminal portion of Streptococcus pyogenes Cas9 (Zetsche et al., 2015)
   2975..5473    +  CDS            Cas9(C): C-terminal portion of Streptococcus pyogenes Cas9 (Zetsche et al., 2015)
   5474..5521    +  CDS            nucleoplasmin NLS: bipartite nuclear localization signal from nucleoplasmin
   5591..6304    +  CDS            EGFP: EGFP is a basic (constitutively fluorescent) green fluorescent protein published in 1996, derived from Aequorea victoria. It is reported to be a rapidly-maturing weak dimer with moderate acid sensitivity.
   6338..6449    +  polyA_signal   bGH poly(A) signal: bovine growth hormone polyadenylation signal
   6554..6694    +  repeat_region  AAV2 ITR: inverted terminal repeat of adeno-associated virus serotype 2 inverted
   6699..6750    -  misc_feature   bom (fragment): basis of mobility region from pBR322
   6769..7224    +  rep_origin     f1 ori (sequence partly withheld): f1 bacteriophage origin of replication; arrow indicates direction of (+) strand synthesis
   7225..7274    -  misc_feature   bom (fragment): basis of mobility region from pBR322
   7376..7411    -  CDS            rop (fragment): Rop protein, which maintains plasmids at low copy number; rop
   7506..7610    +  promoter       AmpR promoter: bla
   7611..8471    +  CDS            AmpR: β-lactamase; bla; confers resistance to ampicillin, carbenicillin, and related antibiotics
   8642..9230    +  rep_origin     ori: high-copy-number ColE1/pMB1/pBR322/pUC origin of replication
