>Addgene plasmid #172711 | pX458_miR-290-295KO-gRNA3 | addgene full sequence | sequence record 339221 | Addgene Partial NGS Result
GAGGGCCTATTTCCCATGATTCCTTCATATTTGCATATACGATACAAGGCTGTTAGAGAGATAATTGGAA
TTAATTTGACTGTAAACACAAAGATATTAGTACAAAATACGTGACGTAGAAAGTAATAATTTCTTGGGTA
GTTTGCAGTTTTAAAATTATGTTTTAAAATGGACTATCATATGCTTACCGTAACTTGAAAGTATTTCGAT
TTCTTGGCTTTATATATCTTGTGGAAAGGACGAAACACCGGGTCTACATAATTTCAAGGGGTTTTAGAGC
TAGAAATAGCAAGTTAAAATAAGGCTAGTCCGTTATCAACTTGAAAAAGTGGCACCGAGTCGGTGCTTTT
TTGTTTTAGAGCTAGAAATAGCAAGTTAAAATAAGGCTAGTCCGTTTTTAGCGCGTGCGCCAATTCTGCA
GACAAATGGCTCTAGAGGTACCCGTTACATAACTTACGGTAAATGGCCCGCCTGGCTGACCGCCCAACGA
CCCCCGCCCATTGACGTCAATAGTAACGCCAATAGGGACTTTCCATTGACGTCAATGGGTGGAGTATTTA
CGGTAAACTGCCCACTTGGCAGTACATCAAGTGTATCATATGCCAAGTACGCCCCCTATTGACGTCAATG
ACGGTAAATGGCCCGCCTGGCATTGTGCCCAGTACATGACCTTATGGGACTTTCCTACTTGGCAGTACAT
CTACGTATTAGTCATCGCTATTACCATGGTCGAGGTGAGCCCCACGTTCTGCTTCACTCTCCCCATCTCC
CCCCCCTCCCCACCCCCAATTTTGTATTTATTTATTTTTTAATTATTTTGTGCAGCGATGGGGGCGGGGG
GGGGGGGGGGGGGGCGGGGCGGGGCGGGGCGAGGGGCGGGGCGGGGCGAGGCGGAGAGGTGCGGCGGCAG
CCAATCAGAGCGGCGCGCTCCGAAAGTTTCCTTTTATGGCGAGGCGGCGGCGGCGGCGGCCCTATAAAAA
GCGAAGCGCGCGGCGGGCGGGAGTCGCTGCGCGCTGCCTTCGCCCCGTGCCCCGCTCCGCCGCCGCCTCG
CGCCGCCCGCCCCGGCTCTGACTGACCGCGTTACTCCCACAGGTGAGCGGGCGGGACGGCCCTTCTCCTC
CGGGCTGTAATTAGCTGAGCAAGAGGTAAGGGTTTAAGGGATGGTTGGTTGGTGGGGTATTAATGTTTAA
TTACCTGGAGCACCTGCCTGAAATCACTTTTTTTCAGGTTGGACCGGTGCCACCATGGACTATAAGGACC
ACGACGGAGACTACAAGGATCATGATATTGATTACAAAGACGATGACGATAAGATGGCCCCAAAGAAGAA
GCGGAAGGTCGGTATCCACGGAGTCCCAGCAGCCGACAAGAAGTACAGCATCGGCCTGGACATCGGCACC
AACTCTGTGGGCTGGGCCGTGATCACCGACGAGTACAAGGTGCCCAGCAAGAAATTCAAGGTGCTGGGCA
ACACCGACCGGCACAGCATCAAGAAGAACCTGATCGGAGCCCTGCTGTTCGACAGCGGCGAAACAGCCGA
GGCCACCCGGCTGAAGAGAACCGCCAGAAGAAGATACACCAGACGGAAGAACCGGATCTGCTATCTGCAA
GAGATCTTCAGCAACGAGATGGCCAAGGTGGACGACAGCTTCTTCCACAGACTGGAAGAGTCCTTCCTGG
TGGAAGAGGATAAGAAGCACGAGCGGCACCCCATCTTCGGCAACATCGTGGACGAGGTGGCCTACCACGA
GAAGTACCCCACCATCTACCACCTGAGAAAGAAACTGGTGGACAGCACCGACAAGGCCGACCTGCGGCTG
ATCTATCTGGCCCTGGCCCACATGATCAAGTTCCGGGGCCACTTCCTGATCGAGGGCGACCTGAACCCCG
ACAACAGCGACGTGGACAAGCTGTTCATCCAGCTGGTGCAGACCTACAACCAGCTGTTCGAGGAAAACCC
CATCAACGCCAGCGGCGTGGACGCCAAGGCCATCCTGTCTGCCAGACTGAGCAAGAGCAGACGGCTGGAA
AATCTGATCGCCCAGCTGCCCGGCGAGAAGAAGAATGGCCTGTTCGGAAACCTGATTGCCCTGAGCCTGG
GCCTGACCCCCAACTTCAAGAGCAACTTCGACCTGGCCGAGGATGCCAAACTGCAGCTGAGCAAGGACAC
CTACGACGACGACCTGGACAACCTGCTGGCCCAGATCGGCGACCAGTACGCCGACCTGTTTCTGGCCGCC
AAGAACCTGTCCGACGCCATCCTGCTGAGCGACATCCTGAGAGTGAACACCGAGATCACCAAGGCCCCCC
TGAGCGCCTCTATGATCAAGAGATACGACGAGCACCACCAGGACCTGACCCTGCTGAAAGCTCTCGTGCG
GCAGCAGCTGCCTGAGAAGTACAAAGAGATTTTCTTCGACCAGAGCAAGAACGGCTACGCCGGCTACATT
GACGGCGGAGCCAGCCAGGAAGAGTTCTACAAGTTCATCAAGCCCATCCTGGAAAAGATGGACGGCACCG
AGGAACTGCTCGTGAAGCTGAACAGAGAGGACCTGCTGCGGAAGCAGCGGACCTTCGACAACGGCAGCAT
CCCCCACCAGATCCACCTGGGAGAGCTGCACGCCATTCTGCGGCGGCAGGAAGATTTTTACCCATTCCTG
AAGGACAACCGGGAAAAGATCGAGAAGATCCTGACCTTCCGCATCCCCTACTACGTGGGCCCTCTGGCCA
GGGGAAACAGCAGATTCGCCTGGATGACCAGAAAGAGCGAGGAAACCATCACCCCCTGGAACTTCGAGGA
AGTGGTGGACAAGGGCGCTTCCGCCCAGAGCTTCATCGAGCGGATGACCAACTTCGATAAGAACCTGCCC
AACGAGAAGGTGCTGCCCAAGCACAGCCTGCTGTACGAGTACTTCACCGTGTATAACGAGCTGACCAAAG
TGAAATACGTGACCGAGGGAATGAGAAAGCCCGCCTTCCTGAGCGGCGAGCAGAAAAAGGCCATCGTGGA
CCTGCTGTTCAAGACCAACCGGAAAGTGACCGTGAAGCAGCTGAAAGAGGACTACTTCAAGAAAATCGAG
TGCTTCGACTCCGTGGAAATCTCCGGCGTGGAAGATCGGTTCAACGCCTCCCTGGGCACATACCACGATC
TGCTGAAAATTATCAAGGACAAGGACTTCCTGGACAATGAGGAAAACGAGGACATTCTGGAAGATATCGT
GCTGACCCTGACACTGTTTGAGGACAGAGAGATGATCGAGGAACGGCTGAAAACCTATGCCCACCTGTTC
GACGACAAAGTGATGAAGCAGCTGAAGCGGCGGAGATACACCGGCTGGGGCAGGCTGAGCCGGAAGCTGA
TCAACGGCATCCGGGACAAGCAGTCCGGCAAGACAATCCTGGATTTCCTGAAGTCCGACGGCTTCGCCAA
CAGAAACTTCATGCAGCTGATCCACGACGACAGCCTGACCTTTAAAGAGGACATCCAGAAAGCCCAGGTG
TCCGGCCAGGGCGATAGCCTGCACGAGCACATTGCCAATCTGGCCGGCAGCCCCGCCATTAAGAAGGGCA
TCCTGCAGACAGTGAAGGTGGTGGACGAGCTCGTGAAAGTGATGGGCCGGCACAAGCCCGAGAACATCGT
GATCGAAATGGCCAGAGAGAACCAGACCACCCAGAAGGGACAGAAGAACAGCCGCGAGAGAATGAAGCGG
ATCGAAGAGGGCATCAAAGAGCTGGGCAGCCAGATCCTGAAAGAACACCCCGTGGAAAACACCCAGCTGC
AGAACGAGAAGCTGTACCTGTACTACCTGCAGAATGGGCGGGATATGTACGTGGACCAGGAACTGGACAT
CAACCGGCTGTCCGACTACGATGTGGACCATATCGTGCCTCAGAGCTTTCTGAAGGACGACTCCATCGAC
AACAAGGTGCTGACCAGAAGCGACAAGAACCGGGGCAAGAGCGACAACGTGCCCTCCGAAGAGGTCGTGA
AGAAGATGAAGAACTACTGGCGGCAGCTGCTGAACGCCAAGCTGATTACCCAGAGAAAGTTCGACAATCT
GACCAAGGCCGAGAGAGGCGGCCTGAGCGAACTGGATAAGGCCGGCTTCATCAAGAGACAGCTGGTGGAA
ACCCGGCAGATCACAAAGCACGTGGCACAGATCCTGGACTCCCGGATGAACACTAAGTACGACGAGAATG
ACAAGCTGATCCGGGAAGTGAAAGTGATCACCCTGAAGTCCAAGCTGGTGTCCGATTTCCGGAAGGATTT
CCAGTTTTACAAAGTGCGCGAGATCAACAACTACCACCACGCCCACGACGCCTACCTGAACGCCGTCGTG
GGAACCGCCCTGATCAAAAAGTACCCTAAGCTGGAAAGCGAGTTCGTGTACGGCGACTACAAGGTGTACG
ACGTGCGGAAGATGATCGCCAAGAGCGAGCAGGAAATCGGCAAGGCTACCGCCAAGTACTTCTTCTACAG
CAACATCATGAACTTTTTCAAGACCGAGATTACCCTGGCCAACGGCGAGATCCGGAAGCGGCCTCTGATC
GAGACAAACGGCGAAACCGGGGAGATCGTGTGGGATAAGGGCCGGGATTTTGCCACCGTGCGGAAAGTGC
TGAGCATGCCCCAAGTGAATATCGTGAAAAAGACCGAGGTGCAGACAGGCGGCTTCAGCAAAGAGTCTAT
CCTGCCCAAGAGGAACAGCGATAAGCTGATCGCCAGAAAGAAGGACTGGGACCCTAAGAAGTACGGCGGC
TTCGACAGCCCCACCGTGGCCTATTCTGTGCTGGTGGTGGCCAAAGTGGAAAAGGGCAAGTCCAAGAAAC
TGAAGAGTGTGAAAGAGCTGCTGGGGATCACCATCATGGAAAGAAGCAGCTTCGAGAAGAATCCCATCGA
CTTTCTGGAAGCCAAGGGCTACAAAGAAGTGAAAAAGGACCTGATCATCAAGCTGCCTAAGTACTCCCTG
TTCGAGCTGGAAAACGGCCGGAAGAGAATGCTGGCCTCTGCCGGCGAACTGCAGAAGGGAAACGAACTGG
CCCTGCCCTCCAAATATGTGAACTTCCTGTACCTGGCCAGCCACTATGAGAAGCTGAAGGGCTCCCCCGA
GGATAATGAGCAGAAACAGCTGTTTGTGGAACAGCACAAGCACTACCTGGACGAGATCATCGAGCAGATC
AGCGAGTTCTCCAAGAGAGTGATCCTGGCCGACGCTAATCTGGACAAAGTGCTGTCCGCCTACAACAAGC
ACCGGGATAAGCCCATCAGAGAGCAGGCCGAGAATATCATCCACCTGTTTACCCTGACCAATCTGGGAGC
CCCTGCCGCCTTCAAGTACTTTGACACCACCATCGACCGGAAGAGGTACACCAGCACCAAAGAGGTGCTG
GACGCCACCCTGATCCACCAGAGCATCACCGGCCTGTACGAGACACGGATCGACCTGTCTCAGCTGGGAG
GCGACAAAAGGCCGGCGGCCACGAAAAAGGCCGGCCAGGCAAAAAAGAAAAAGGAATTCGGCAGTGGAGA
GGGCAGAGGAAGTCTGCTAACATGCGGTGACGTCGAGGAGAATCCTGGCCCAGTGAGCAAGGGCGAGGAG
CTGTTCACCGGGGTGGTGCCCATCCTGGTCGAGCTGGACGGCGACGTAAACGGCCACAAGTTCAGCGTGT
CCGGCGAGGGCGAGGGCGATGCCACCTACGGCAAGCTGACCCTGAAGTTCATCTGCACCACCGGCAAGCT
GCCCGTGCCCTGGCCCACCCTCGTGACCACCCTGACCTACGGCGTGCAGTGCTTCAGCCGCTACCCCGAC
CACATGAAGCAGCACGACTTCTTCAAGTCCGCCATGCCCGAAGGCTACGTCCAGGAGCGCACCATCTTCT
TCAAGGACGACGGCAACTACAAGACCCGCGCCGAGGTGAAGTTCGAGGGCGACACCCTGGTGAACCGCAT
CGAGCTGAAGGGCATCGACTTCAAGGAGGACGGCAACATCCTGGGGCACAAGCTGGAGTACAACTACAAC
AGCCACAACGTCTATATCATGGCCGACAAGCAGAAGAACGGCATCAAGGTGAACTTCAAGATCCGCCACA
ACATCGAGGACGGCAGCGTGCAGCTCGCCGACCACTACCAGCAGAACACCCCCATCGGCGACGGCCCCGT
GCTGCTGCCCGACAACCACTACCTGAGCACCCAGTCCGCCCTGAGCAAAGACCCCAACGAGAAGCGCGAT
CACATGGTCCTGCTGGAGTTCGTGACCGCCGCCGGGATCACTCTCGGCATGGACGAGCTGTACAAGGAAT
TCTAACTAGAGCTCGCTGATCAGCCTCGACTGTGCCTTCTAGTTGCCAGCCATCTGTTGTTTGCCCCTCC
CCCGTGCCTTCCTTGACCCTGGAAGGTGCCACTCCCACTGTCCTTTCCTAATAAAATGAGGAAATTGCAT
CGCATTGTCTGAGTAGGTGTCATTCTATTCTGGGGGGTGGGGTGGGGCAGGACAGCAAGGGGGAGGATTG
GGAAGAGAATAGCAGGCATGCTGGGGAGCGGCCGCAGGAACCCCTAGTGATGGAGTTGGCCACTCCCTCT
CTGCGCGCTCGCTCGCTCACTGAGGCCGGGCGACCAAAGGTCGCCCGACGCCCGGGCTTTGCCCGGGCGG
CCTCAGTGAGCGAGCGAGCGCGCAGCTGCCTGCAGGGGCGCCTGATGCGGTATTTTCTCCTTACGCATCT
GTGCGGTATTTCACACCGCATA
[95 nt withheld, positions 6743-6837]
T
[46 nt withheld, positions 6839-6884]
C
[141 nt withheld, positions 6886-7026]
CCTTTGACGTTGGAGTCCACGTTCTTT
[37 nt withheld, positions 7054-7090]
ACTCTATCTCGGGCTATTCTTTTGATTTATAAGGGATTTTGCCGATTTCGGTCTATTGGTTAAAAAATGA
GCTGATTTAACAAAAATTTAACGCGAATTTTAACAAAATATTAACGTTTACAATTTTATGGTGCACTCTC
AGTACAATCTGCTCTGATGCCGCATAGTTAAGCCAGCCCCGACACCCGCCAACACCCGCTGACGCGCCCT
GACGGGCTTGTCTGCTCCCGGCATCCGCTTACAGACAAGCTGTGACCGTCTCCGGGAGCTGCATGTGTCA
GAGGTTTTCACCGTCATCACCGAAACGCGCGAGACGAAAGGGCCTCGTGATACGCCTATTTTTATAGGTT
AATGTCATGATAATAATGGTTTCTTAGACGTCAGGTGGCACTTTTCGGGGAAATGTGCGCGGAACCCCTA
TTTGTTTATTTTTCTAAATACATTCAAATATGTATCCGCTCATGAGACAATAACCCTGATAAATGCTTCA
ATAATATTGAAAAAGGAAGAGTATGAGTATTCAACATTTCCGTGTCGCCCTTATTCCCTTTTTTGCGGCA
TTTTGCCTTCCTGTTTTTGCTCACCCAGAAACGCTGGTGAAAGTAAAAGATGCTGAAGATCAGTTGGGTG
CACGAGTGGGTTACATCGAACTGGATCTCAACAGCGGTAAGATCCTTGAGAGTTTTCGCCCCGAAGAACG
TTTTCCAATGATGAGCACTTTTAAAGTTCTGCTATGTGGCGCGGTATTATCCCGTATTGACGCCGGGCAA
GAGCAACTCGGTCGCCGCATACACTATTCTCAGAATGACTTGGTTGAGTACTCACCAGTCACAGAAAAGC
ATCTTACGGATGGCATGACAGTAAGAGAATTATGCAGTGCTGCCATAACCATGAGTGATAACACTGCGGC
CAACTTACTTCTGACAACGATCGGAGGACCGAAGGAGCTAACCGCTTTTTTGCACAACATGGGGGATCAT
GTAACTCGCCTTGATCGTTGGGAACCGGAGCTGAATGAAGCCATACCAAACGACGAGCGTGACACCACGA
TGCCTGTAGCAATGGCAACAACGTTGCGCAAACTATTAACTGGCGAACTACTTACTCTAGCTTCCCGGCA
ACAATTAATAGACTGGATGGAGGCGGATAAAGTTGCAGGACCACTTCTGCGCTCGGCCCTTCCGGCTGGC
TGGTTTATTGCTGATAAATCTGGAGCCGGTGAGCGTGGAAGCCGCGGTATCATTGCAGCACTGGGGCCAG
ATGGTAAGCCCTCCCGTATCGTAGTTATCTACACGACGGGGAGTCAGGCAACTATGGATGAACGAAATAG
ACAGATCGCTGAGATAGGTGCCTCACTGATTAAGCATTGGTAACTGTCAGACCAAGTTTACTCATATATA
CTTTAGATTGATTTAAAACTTCATTTTTAATTTAAAAGGATCTAGGTGAAGATCCTTTTTGATAATCTCA
TGACCAAAATCCCTTAACGTGAGTTTTCGTTCCACTGAGCGTCAGACCCCGTAGAAAAGATCAAAGGATC
TTCTTGAGATCCTTTTTTTCTGCGCGTAATCTGCTGCTTGCAAACAAAAAAACCACCGCTACCAGCGGTG
GTTTGTTTGCCGGATCAAGAGCTACCAACTCTTTTTCCGAAGGTAACTGGCTTCAGCAGAGCGCAGATAC
CAAATACTGTTCTTCTAGTGTAGCCGTAGTTAGGCCACCACTTCAAGAACTCTGTAGCACCGCCTACATA
CCTCGCTCTGCTAATCCTGTTACCAGTGGCTGCTGCCAGTGGCGATAAGTCGTGTCTTACCGGGTTGGAC
TCAAGACGATAGTTACCGGATAAGGCGCAGCGGTCGGGCTGAACGGGGGGTTCGTGCACACAGCCCAGCT
TGGAGCGAACGACCTACACCGAACTGAGATACCTACAGCGTGAGCTATGAGAAAGCGCCACGCTTCCCGA
AGGGAGAAAGGCGGACAGGTATCCGGTAAGCGGCAGGGTCGGAACAGGAGAGCGCACGAGGGAGCTTCCA
GGGGGAAACGCCTGGTATCTTTATAGTCCTGTCGGGTTTCGCCACCTCTGACTTGAGCGTCGATTTTTGT
GATGCTCGTCAGGGGGGCGGAGCCTATGGAAAAACGCCAGCAACGCGGCCTTTTTACGGTTCCTGGCCTT
TTGCTGGCCTTTTGCTCACATGT
Features (pLannotate 1.2.2; 19 found; start..end, strand, type, name):
      1..241     +  promoter       U6 promoter: RNA polymerase III promoter for human U6 snRNA
    271..346     +  misc_RNA       gRNA scaffold: guide RNA scaffold for the Streptococcus pyogenes CRISPR/Cas9 system
    353..396     +  misc_RNA       gRNA scaffold (fragment): guide RNA scaffold for the Streptococcus pyogenes CRISPR/Cas9 system
    443..728     +  enhancer       CMV enhancer: human cytomegalovirus immediate early enhancer; contains an 18-bp deletion relative to the standard CMV enhancer
    730..999     +  promoter       chicken β-actin promoter: No description available
   1000..1227    +  intron         hybrid intron: hybrid between chicken β-actin (CBA) and minute virus of mice (MMV) introns (Gray et al., 2011)
   1365..2966    +  CDS            Cas9(N): N-terminal portion of Streptococcus pyogenes Cas9 (Zetsche et al., 2015)
   2967..5465    +  CDS            Cas9(C): C-terminal portion of Streptococcus pyogenes Cas9 (Zetsche et al., 2015)
   5466..5513    +  CDS            nucleoplasmin NLS: bipartite nuclear localization signal from nucleoplasmin
   5583..6296    +  CDS            EGFP: EGFP is a basic (constitutively fluorescent) green fluorescent protein published in 1996, derived from Aequorea victoria. It is reported to be a rapidly-maturing weak dimer with moderate acid sensitivity.
   6330..6441    +  polyA_signal   bGH poly(A) signal: bovine growth hormone polyadenylation signal
   6546..6686    +  repeat_region  AAV2 ITR: inverted terminal repeat of adeno-associated virus serotype 2 inverted
   6691..6742    -  misc_feature   bom (fragment): basis of mobility region from pBR322
   6761..7216    +  rep_origin     f1 ori (sequence partly withheld): f1 bacteriophage origin of replication; arrow indicates direction of (+) strand synthesis
   7217..7266    -  misc_feature   bom (fragment): basis of mobility region from pBR322
   7368..7403    -  CDS            rop (fragment): Rop protein, which maintains plasmids at low copy number; rop
   7498..7602    +  promoter       AmpR promoter: bla
   7603..8463    +  CDS            AmpR: β-lactamase; bla; confers resistance to ampicillin, carbenicillin, and related antibiotics
   8634..9222    +  rep_origin     ori: high-copy-number ColE1/pMB1/pBR322/pUC origin of replication
