[The description below was written by a language model from this plasmid's Addgene catalogue record and pLannotate feature annotations shown in this document.]
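Description:
pX458_miR-290-295KO-gRNA3 is a CRISPR plasmid built on the pX458 backbone that expresses both *Streptococcus pyogenes* Cas9 and a single guide RNA in mammalian cells. It is propagated in bacteria as a high-copy plasmid through a ColE1/pUC-type origin and selected with ampicillin via the β-lactamase gene. An f1 phage origin is also present. A single AAV2 inverted terminal repeat is annotated downstream of the expression cassette. With only one ITR listed, the record gives no indication that the plasmid is meant for AAV packaging.

The guide is transcribed from the human U6 RNA polymerase III promoter, with the 20-nt spacer sitting in the gap between the promoter and the annotated SpCas9 gRNA scaffold. It targets the mouse miR-290-295 microRNA cluster and is described as the 5' guide of a pair. It is therefore intended to be used with a second plasmid carrying a guide for the other side of the locus, so that two cuts excise the entire cluster.

Cas9 is driven by a hybrid promoter made of the CMV enhancer, the chicken β-actin promoter and a hybrid intron. The annotation software splits Cas9 into contiguous N- and C-terminal portions, which together form one continuous coding region. This is followed by a nucleoplasmin nuclear localization signal, then EGFP, and a bovine growth hormone polyadenylation signal. The short unannotated stretch between the NLS and EGFP is not identified in the feature table. EGFP marks transfected cells so they can be identified or sorted.

The two sequence records, one from the depositor and one from repository sequencing, carry the same features and differ by only eight nucleotides, located within the β-actin promoter region. The associated work concerns miRNA target identification in mouse embryonic stem cells.
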