Addgene plasmid #172711: pX458_miR-290-295KO-gRNA3
Purpose: Cas9 with 5' gRNA for paired CRISPR KO of miR-290-295 cluster
Depositing lab: Constance Ciaudo. Depositing organization: ETH Zurich (Swiss Federal Institute of Technology). Publication: Global and precise identification of functional miRNA targets in mESCs by integrative analysis. Schaefer M, Nabih A, Spies D, Hermes V, Bodak M, Wischnewski H, Stalder P, Ngondo RP, Liechti LA, Sajic T, Aebersold R, Gatfield D, Ciaudo C. EMBO Rep. 2022 Jul 28:e54762. doi: 10.15252/embr.202254762. PubMed 35899551.
Backbone
  Vector backbone: px458
  Modifications to backbone: KO of the whole cluster
  Vector type: CRISPR
Growth in bacteria
  Bacterial resistance: Ampicillin, 100 μg/mL
  Growth temperature: 37°C
  Growth strain: NEB Stable
  Copy number: High Copy
Gene/Insert
  Gene/Insert name: miR-290-295
  gRNA/shRNA sequence: GGTCTACATAATTTCAAGGG
  Species: M. musculus (mouse)
  Cloning method: Restriction Enzyme; 5′ cloning site unknown (unknown if destroyed); 3′ cloning site unknown (unknown if destroyed)
  Sequencing primers: 5′ unknown
Terms and licenses: Academic/Nonprofit Terms; Industry Terms: Not Available to Industry
How to cite: pX458_miR-290-295KO-gRNA3 was a gift from Constance Ciaudo (Addgene plasmid # 172711 ; http://n2t.net/addgene:172711 ; RRID:Addgene_172711)
